Addgene plasmid #82793: pDONR223_KEAP1_p.W497L
Purpose: Gateway Donor vector containing KEAP1, part of the Target Accelerator Plasmid Collection.
Depositing lab: Jesse Boehm & Matthew Meyerson & David Root. Depositing organization: Broad Institute. Publication: High-throughput Phenotyping of Lung Cancer Somatic Mutations. Berger AH, Brooks AN, Wu X, Shrestha Y, Chouinard C, Piccioni F, Bagul M, Kamburov A, Imielinski M, Hogstrom L, Zhu C, Yang X, Pantel S, Sakai R, Watson J, Kaplan N, Campbell JD, Singh S, Root DE, Narayan R, Natoli T, Lahr DL, Tirosh I, Tamayo P, Getz G, Wong B, Doench J, Subramanian A, Golub TR, Meyerson M, Boehm JS. Cancer Cell. 2016 Aug 8;30(2):214-28. doi: 10.1016/j.ccell.2016.06.022. Epub 2016 Jul 28. PubMed 27478040.
Backbone
  Vector backbone: pDONR223
  Backbone manufacturer: Invitrogen
  Vector type: Gateway Entry vector
Growth in bacteria
  Bacterial resistance: Spectinomycin, 50 μg/mL
  Growth temperature: 37°C
  Growth strain: DH5alpha
  Copy number: High Copy
Gene/Insert
  Gene/Insert name: KEAP1 (alt name: NM_012289)
  Species: H. sapiens (human)
  Mutation: W497L; C624S
  Entrez Gene: KEAP1 (a.k.a. INrf2, KLHL19)
  Promoter: None
  Cloning method: Gateway Cloning
  Sequencing primers: 5′ M13pUC-fwd; 3′ M13-Rev
Terms and licenses: Academic/Nonprofit Terms; Industry Terms: Not Available to Industry
Depositor comments: CLOSED (stop codon immediately follows insert)
How to cite: pDONR223_KEAP1_p.W497L was a gift from Jesse Boehm & Matthew Meyerson & David Root (Addgene plasmid # 82793 ; http://n2t.net/addgene:82793 ; RRID:Addgene_82793)
