[The description below was written by a language model from this plasmid's Addgene catalogue record and pLannotate feature annotations shown in this document.]
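Description:
pDONR223_KEAP1_p.W497L is a Gateway entry clone built in the Invitrogen pDONR223 backbone. It carries the open reading frame of human KEAP1 (also known as INrf2 or KLHL19), a Kelch-family protein. The plasmid is propagated in E. coli at high copy from a ColE1/pUC-type origin. Selection is with spectinomycin through the aadA (SmR) aminoglycoside adenylyltransferase gene, which sits downstream of a class 1 integron Pc promoter fragment and a short remnant of a gentamicin resistance gene. Upstream of the cloning region are rrnB T1 and T2 terminators, which insulate the insert from read-through transcription. Small lacI and lacZα fragments are annotated in the same region.

The insert has no promoter of its own, so this construct is a shuttle for the ORF rather than an expression plasmid. The coding sequence is flanked by attL recombination sites, which allow transfer by LR Clonase reaction into any compatible destination vector. The automated annotation labels the downstream site attL3 and calls KEAP1 as a fragment covering only part of the interval between the att sites. The clone carries the W497L substitution named in its title, and the record also lists C624S. It is a "closed" format, meaning a stop codon immediately follows the insert, so C-terminal fusion tags from a destination vector would not be translated. A T7 promoter lies just outside the downstream att site, oriented back towards the insert, and M13 primer sites are used for sequencing. The plasmid belongs to the Target Accelerator Plasmid Collection and was generated for high-throughput functional phenotyping of somatic mutations found in lung cancer.
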