Features (pLannotate 1.2.2; 12 found; start..end, strand, type, name):
    121..213     +  CDS            lacI (fragment): lac repressor; lacI; The lac repressor binds to the lac operator to inhibit transcription in E. coli. This inhibition can be relieved by adding lactose or isopropyl-β-D-thiogalactopyranoside (IPTG).
    268..295     -  terminator     rrnB T2 terminator: transcription terminator T2 from the E. coli rrnB gene
    427..470     +  terminator     rrnB T1 terminator: Escherichia coli rrnB; transcription terminator T1 from the E. coli rrnB gene
    517..553     -  CDS            lacZα (fragment): LacZα fragment of β-galactosidase; lacZ fragment
    569..659     +  protein_bind   attL1 (fragment): mutant version of attL; recombination site for the Gateway® LR reaction LR Clonase™
    668..1996    +  CDS            KEAP1 (fragment): KEAP1_HUMAN - Also known as INRF2 From Homo sapiens (Human).
   2547..2642    -  protein_bind   attL3: mutant version of attL; recombination site for the Gateway® LR reaction LR Clonase™
   2661..2679    -  promoter       T7 promoter: promoter for bacteriophage T7 RNA polymerase
   2869..2892    +  promoter       Pc promoter (fragment): intI1 (promoter lies within the coding sequence); class 1 integron promoter
   3068..3124    +  CDS            GmR (fragment): gentamycin acetyltransferase; aacC1; confers resistance to gentamycin
   3131..3922    +  CDS            SmR: aminoglycoside adenylyltransferase (Murphy, 1985); aadA; confers resistance to spectinomycin and streptomycin
   4015..4603    +  rep_origin     ori: high-copy-number ColE1/pMB1/pBR322/pUC origin of replication
>Addgene plasmid #82793 | pDONR223_KEAP1_p.W497L | addgene full sequence | sequence record 161918 | Addgene NGS result
CTTTCCTGCGTTATCCCCTGATTCTGTGGATAACCGTATTACCGCCTTTGAGTGAGCTGATACCGCTCGC
CGCAGCCGAACGACCGAGCGCAGCGAGTCAGTGAGCGAGGAAGCGGAAGAGCGCCCAATACGCAAACCGC
CTCTCCCCGCGCGTTGGCCGATTCATTAATGCAGCTGGCACGACAGGTTTCCCGACTGGAAAGCGGGCAG
TGAGCGCAACGCAATTAATACGCGTACCGCTAGCCAGGAAGAGTTTGTAGAAACGCAAAAAGGCCATCCG
TCAGGATGGCCTTCTGCTTAGTTTGATGCCTGGCAGTTTATGGCGGGCGTCCTGCCCGCCACCCTCCGGG
CCGTTGCTTCACAACGTTCAAATCCGCTCCCGGCGGATTTGTCCTACTCAGGAGAGCGTTCACCGACAAA
CAACAGATAAAACGAAAGGCCCAGTCTTCCGACTGAGCCTTTCGTTTTATTTGATGCCTGGCAGTTCCCT
ACTCTCGCGTTAACGCTAGCATGGATGTTTTCCCAGTCACGACGTTGTAAAACGACGGCCAGTCTTAAGC
TCGGGCCCCAAATAATGATTTTATTTTGACTGATAGTGACCTGTTCGTTGCAACAAATTGATGAGCAATG
CTTTTTTATAATGCCAACTTTGTACAAAAGAGTTGGCATGCAGCCAGATCCCAGGCCTAGCGGGGCTGGG
GCCTGCTGCCGATTCCTGCCCCTGCAGTCACAGTGCCCTGAGGGGGCAGGGGACGCGGTGATGTACGCCT
CCACTGAGTGCAAGGCGGAGGTGACGCCCTCCCAGCATGGCAACCGCACCTTCAGCTACACCCTGGAGGA
TCATACCAAGCAGGCCTTTGGCATCATGAACGAGCTGCGGCTCAGCCAGCAGCTGTGTGACGTCACACTG
CAGGTCAAGTACCAGGATGCACCGGCCGCCCAGTTCATGGCCCACAAGGTGGTGCTGGCCTCATCCAGCC
CTGTCTTCAAGGCCATGTTCACCAACGGGCTGCGGGAGCAGGGCATGGAGGTGGTGTCCATTGAGGGTAT
CCACCCCAAGGTCATGGAGCGCCTCATTGAATTCGCCTACACGGCCTCCATCTCCATGGGCGAGAAGTGT
GTCCTCCACGTCATGAACGGTGCTGTCATGTACCAGATCGACAGCGTTGTCCGTGCCTGCAGTGACTTCC
TGGTGCAGCAGCTGGACCCCAGCAATGCCATCGGCATCGCCAACTTCGCTGAGCAGATTGGCTGTGTGGA
GTTGCACCAGCGTGCCCGGGAGTACATCTACATGCATTTTGGGGAGGTGGCCAAGCAAGAGGAGTTCTTC
AACCTGTCCCACTGCCAACTGGTGACCCTCATCAGCCGGGACGACCTGAACGTGCGCTGCGAGTCCGAGG
TCTTCCACGCCTGCATCAACTGGGTCAAGTACGACTGCGAACAGCGACGGTTCTACGTCCAGGCGCTGCT
GCGGGCCGTGCGCTGCCACTCGTTGACGCCGAACTTCCTGCAGATGCAGCTGCAGAAGTGCGAGATCCTG
CAGTCCGACTCCCGCTGCAAGGACTACCTGGTCAAGATCTTCGAGGAGCTCACCCTGCACAAGCCCACGC
AGGTGATGCCCTGCCGGGCGCCCAAGGTGGGCCGCCTGATCTACACCGCGGGCGGCTACTTCCGACAGTC
GCTCAGCTACCTGGAGGCTTACAACCCCAGTGACGGCACCTGGCTCCGGTTGGCGGACCTGCAGGTGCCG
CGGAGCGGCCTGGCCGGCTGCGTGGTGGGCGGGCTGTTGTACGCCGTGGGCGGCAGGAACAACTCGCCCG
ACGGCAACACCGACTCCAGCGCCCTGGACTGTTACAACCCCATGACCAATCAGTGGTCGCCCTGCGCCCC
CATGAGCGTGCCCCGTAACCGCATCGGGGTGGGGGTCATCGATGGCCACATCTATGCCGTCGGCGGCTCC
CACGGCTGCATCCACCACAACAGTGTGGAGAGGTATGAGCCAGAGCGGGATGAGTGGCACTTGGTGGCCC
CAATGCTGACACGAAGGATCGGGGTGGGCGTGGCTGTCCTCAATCGTCTCCTTTATGCCGTGGGGGGCTT
TGACGGGACAAACCGCCTTAATTCAGCTGAGTGTTACTACCCAGAGAGGAACGAGTTGCGAATGATCACA
GCAATGAACACCATCCGAAGCGGGGCAGGCGTCTGCGTCCTGCACAACTGTATCTATGCTGCTGGGGGCT
ATGATGGTCAGGACCAGCTGAACAGCGTGGAGCGCTACGATGTGGAAACAGAGACGTGGACTTTCGTAGC
CCCCATGAAGCACCGGCGAAGTGCCCTGGGGATCACTGTCCACCAGGGGAGAATCTACGTCCTTGGAGGC
TATGATGGTCACACGTTCCTGGACAGTGTGGAGTGTTACGACCCAGATACAGACACCTGGAGCGAGGTGA
CCCGAATGACATCGGGCCGGAGTGGGGTGGGCGTGGCTGTCACCATGGAGCCCTGCCGGAAGCAGATTGA
CCAGCAGAACTGTACCAGTTGATTGCCAACTTTCTTGTACAAAGTTGGCATTATAAGAAAGCATTGCTTA
TCAATTTGTTGCAACGAACAGGTCACTATCAGTCAAAATAAAATCATTATTTGCCATCCAGCTGATATCC
CCTATAGTGAGTCGTATTACATGGTCATAGCTGTTTCCTGGCAGCTCTGGCCCGTGTCTCAAAATCTCTG
ATGTTACATTGCACAAGATAAAAATATATCATCATGCCTCCTCTAGACCAGCCAGGACAGAAATGCCTCG
ACTTCGCTGCTACCCAAGGTTGCCGGGTGACGCACACCGTGGAAACGGATGAAGGCACGAACCCAGTGGA
CATAAGCCTGTTCGGTTCGTAAGCTGTAATGCAAGTAGCGTATGCGCTCACGCAACTGGTCCAGAACCTT
GACCGAACGCAGCGGTGGTAACGGCGCAGTGGCGGTTTTCATGGCTTGTTATGACTGTTTTTTTGGGGTA
CAGTCTATGCCTCGGGCATCCAAGCAGCAAGCGCGTTACGCCGTGGGTCGATGTTTGATGTTATGGAGCA
GCAACGATGTTACGCAGCAGGGCAGTCGCCCTAAAACAAAGTTAAACATTATGAGGGAAGCGGTGATCGC
CGAAGTATCGACTCAACTATCAGAGGTAGTTGGCGTCATCGAGCGCCATCTCGAACCGACGTTGCTGGCC
GTACATTTGTACGGCTCCGCAGTGGATGGCGGCCTGAAGCCACACAGTGATATTGATTTGCTGGTTACGG
TGACCGTAAGGCTTGATGAAACAACGCGGCGAGCTTTGATCAACGACCTTTTGGAAACTTCGGCTTCCCC
TGGAGAGAGCGAGATTCTCCGCGCTGTAGAAGTCACCATTGTTGTGCACGACGACATCATTCCGTGGCGT
TATCCAGCTAAGCGCGAACTGCAATTTGGAGAATGGCAGCGCAATGACATTCTTGCAGGTATCTTCGAGC
CAGCCACGATCGACATTGATCTGGCTATCTTGCTGACAAAAGCAAGAGAACATAGCGTTGCCTTGGTAGG
TCCAGCGGCGGAGGAACTCTTTGATCCGGTTCCTGAACAGGATCTATTTGAGGCGCTAAATGAAACCTTA
ACGCTATGGAACTCGCCGCCCGACTGGGCTGGCGATGAGCGAAATGTAGTGCTTACGTTGTCCCGCATTT
GGTACAGCGCAGTAACCGGCAAAATCGCGCCGAAGGATGTCGCTGCCGACTGGGCAATGGAGCGCCTGCC
GGCCCAGTATCAGCCCGTCATACTTGAAGCTAGACAGGCTTATCTTGGACAAGAAGAAGATCGCTTGGCC
TCGCGCGCAGATCAGTTGGAAGAATTTGTCCACTACGTGAAAGGCGAGATCACCAAGGTAGTCGGCAAAT
AACCCTCGAGCCACCCATGACCAAAATCCCTTAACGTGAGTTACGCGTCGTTCCACTGAGCGTCAGACCC
CGTAGAAAAGATCAAAGGATCTTCTTGAGATCCTTTTTTTCTGCGCGTAATCTGCTGCTTGCAAACAAAA
AAACCACCGCTACCAGCGGTGGTTTGTTTGCCGGATCAAGAGCTACCAACTCTTTTTCCGAAGGTAACTG
GCTTCAGCAGAGCGCAGATACCAAATACTGTTCTTCTAGTGTAGCCGTAGTTAGGCCACCACTTCAAGAA
CTCTGTAGCACCGCCTACATACCTCGCTCTGCTAATCCTGTTACCAGTGGCTGCTGCCAGTGGCGATAAG
TCGTGTCTTACCGGGTTGGACTCAAGACGATAGTTACCGGATAAGGCGCAGCGGTCGGGCTGAACGGGGG
GTTCGTGCACACAGCCCAGCTTGGAGCGAACGACCTACACCGAACTGAGATACCTACAGCGTGAGCTATG
AGAAAGCGCCACGCTTCCCGAAGGGAGAAAGGCGGACAGGTATCCGGTAAGCGGCAGGGTCGGAACAGGA
GAGCGCACGAGGGAGCTTCCAGGGGGAAACGCCTGGTATCTTTATAGTCCTGTCGGGTTTCGCCACCTCT
GACTTGAGCGTCGATTTTTGTGATGCTCGTCAGGGGGGCGGAGCCTATGGAAAAACGCCAGCAACGCGGC
CTTTTTACGGTTCCTGGCCTTTTGCTGGCCTTTTGCTCACATGTT
