>Addgene plasmid #82793 | pDONR223_KEAP1_p.W497L | depositor partial sequence | sequence record 157519 | Insert sequence
ATGATGGACTTGGAGCTGCCGCCGCCGGGACTCCCGTCCCAGCAGGACATGGATTTGATTGACATACTTT
GGAGGCAAGATATAGATCTTGGAGTAAGTCGAGAAGTATTTGACTTCAGTCAGCGACGGAAAGAGTATGA
GCTGGAAAAACAGAAAAAACTTGAAAAGGAAAGACAAGAACAACTCCAAAAGGAGCAAGAGAAAGCCTTT
TTCGCTCAGTTACAACTAGATGAAGAGAAAGGTGAATTTCTCCCAATTCAGCCAGCCCAGCACATCCAGT
CAGAAACCAGTGGATCTGCCAACTACTCCCAGGTTGCCCACATTCCCAAATCAGATGCTTTGTACTTTGA
TGACTGCATGCAGCTTTTGGCGCAGACATTCCCGTTTGTAGATGACAATGAGGTTTCTTCGGCTACGTTT
CAGTCACTTGTTCCTGATATTCCCGGTCACATCGAGAGCCCAGTCTTCATTGCTACTAATCAGGCTCAGT
CACCTGAAACTTCTGTTGCTCAGGTAGCCCCTGTTGATTTAGACGGTATGCAACAGGACATTGAGCAAGT
TTGGGAGGAGCTATTATCCATTCCTGAGTTACAGTGTCTTAATATTGAAAATGACAAGCTGGTTGAGACT
ACCATGGTTCCAAGTCCAGAAGCCAAACTGACAGAAGTTGACAATTATCATTTTTACTCATCTATACCCT
CAATGGAAAAAGAAGTAGGTAACTGTAGTCCACATTTTCTTAATGCTTTTGAGGATTCCTTCAGCAGCAT
CCTCTCCACAGAAGACCCCAACCAGTTGACAGTGAACTCATTAAATTCAGATGCCACAGTCAACACAGAT
TTTGGTGATGAATTTTATTCTGCTTTCATAGCTGAGCCCAGTATCAGCAACAGCATGCCCTCACCTGCTA
CTTTAAGCCATTCACTCTCTGAACTTCTAAATGGGCCCATTGATGTTTCTGATCTATCACTTTGCAAAGC
TTTCAACCAAAACCACCCTGAAAGCACAGCAGAATTCAATGATTCTGACTCCGGCATTTCACTAAACACA
AGTCCCAGTGTGGCATCACCAGAACACTCAGTGGAATCTTCCAGCTATGGAGACACACTACTTGGCCTCA
GTGATTCTGAAGTGGAAGAGCTAGATAGTGCCCCTGGAAGTGTCAAACAGAATGGTCCTAAAACACCAGT
ACATTCTTCTGGGGATATGGTACAACCCTTGTCACCATCTCAGGGGCAGAGCACTCACGTGCATGATGCC
CAATGTGAGAACACACCAGAGAAAGAATTGCCTGTAAGTCCTGGTCATCGGAAAACCCCATTCACAAAAG
ACAAACATTCAAGCCGCTTGGAGGCTCATCTCACAAGAGATGAACTTAGGGCAAAAGCTCTCCATATCCC
ATTCCCTGTAGAAAAAATCATTAACCTCCCTGTTGTTGACTTCAACGAAATGATGTCCAAAGAGCAGTTC
AATGAAGCTCAACTTGCATTAATTCGGGATATACGTAGGAGGGGTAAGAATAAAGTGGCTGCTCAGAATT
GCAGAAAAAGAAAACTGGAAAATATAGTAGAACTAGAGCAAGATTTAGATCATTTGAAAGATGAAAAAGA
AAAATTGCTCAAAGAAAAAGGAGAAAATGACAAAAGCCTTCACCTACTGAAAAAACAACTCAGCACCTTA
TATCTCGAAGTTTTCAGCATGCTACGTGATGAAGATGGAAAACCTTATTCTCCTAGTGAATACTCCCTGC
AGCAAACAAGAGATGGCAATGTTTTCCTTGTTCCCAAAAGTAAGAAGCCAGATGTTAAGAAAAACTAG
